Addgene plasmid #70174: OPA1-isoform2
Purpose: Mammalian expression of hsOPA1 isoform 2
Depositing lab: David Chan. Depositing organization: California Institute of Technology. Publication: OPA1 processing controls mitochondrial fusion and is regulated by mRNA splicing, membrane potential, and Yme1L. Song Z, Chen H, Fiket M, Alexander C, Chan DC. J Cell Biol. 2007 Aug 27;178(5):749-55. Epub 2007 Aug 20. 10.1083/jcb.200704110 PubMed 17709429.
Backbone
  Vector backbone: pMSCV-puro
  Backbone manufacturer: Clontech
  Backbone size w/o insert (bp): 6300
  Vector type: Mammalian Expression, Retroviral
  Selectable markers: Puromycin
Growth in bacteria
  Bacterial resistance: Ampicillin, 100 μg/mL
  Growth temperature: 37°C
  Growth strain: NEB Stable
  Copy number: Unknown
Gene/Insert
  Gene/Insert name: hsOPA1 isoform 2 (alt names: Optic atrophy 1 protein; KIAA0567; DYNAMIN-LIKE 120-KD PROTEIN, MITOCHONDRIAL)
  Species: H. sapiens (human)
  GenBank ID: NM_130831.2
  Entrez Gene: OPA1 (a.k.a. BERHS, MGM1, MTDPS14, NPG, NTG, largeG)
  Cloning method: Restriction Enzyme; 5′ cloning site XhoI (not destroyed); 3′ cloning site HpaI (not destroyed)
  Sequencing primers: 5′ CCCTTGAACCTCCTCGTTCGACC
Terms and licenses: Academic/Nonprofit Terms; Industry Terms: Not Available to Industry
How to cite: OPA1-isoform2 was a gift from David Chan (Addgene plasmid # 70174 ; http://n2t.net/addgene:70174 ; RRID:Addgene_70174)
