[The description below was written by a language model from this plasmid's Addgene catalogue record and pLannotate feature annotations shown in this document.]
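Description:
OPA1-isoform2 is a gammaretroviral expression plasmid built on the pMSCV-puro backbone for delivering human OPA1 isoform 2 into mammalian cells. OPA1 (optic atrophy 1) is the dynamin-like mitochondrial GTPase. Its coding sequence was inserted between the XhoI and HpaI sites of the vector, and the assembled sequence is about 9.2 kb. In bacteria the plasmid replicates from a high-copy ColE1/pUC-type origin and is selected with ampicillin through the β-lactamase gene. The short lacI, lacZα, rop, bom, TcR and env fragments in the annotation are non-functional remnants of the backbone's cloning history.

The retroviral cassette is flanked by 5′ and 3′ long terminal repeats from murine embryonic stem cell virus. Downstream of the 5′ LTR lie the Ψ packaging signal and a truncated gag segment lacking its start codon, which together promote efficient encapsidation of the genomic RNA when the plasmid is introduced into a packaging cell line that supplies gag, pol and env in trans. No separate promoter is annotated upstream of the OPA1 open reading frame, so the 5′ LTR presumably drives its expression, as is standard for MSCV vectors. A mouse PGK promoter then drives puromycin N-acetyltransferase, allowing selection of transduced cells with puromycin. An SV40 polyadenylation signal is annotated in reverse orientation between the OPA1 insert and the PGK promoter; the record does not explain its presence. No epitope tag or reporter is annotated on the insert.

The construct is suited to stable, integrated expression of a single defined OPA1 splice form, and the associated study examined how mRNA splicing and proteolytic processing of OPA1 regulate mitochondrial fusion.
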