Features (pLannotate 1.2.2; 20 found; start..end, strand, type, name):
    579..920     +  misc_feature   MESV Ψ: packaging signal of murine embryonic stem cell virus
    987..1403    +  CDS            gag (truncated): truncated Moloney murine leukemia virus (MMLV) gag gene lacking the start codon
   1439..4210    +  CDS            OPA1: OPA1_HUMAN - Also known as KIAA0567. Experimental evidence at protein level: Swiss-Prot protein existence level 1. Isoforms that contain the alternative exon 4b (present in isoform 4 and isoform 5) are required for mitochondrial genome maintenance, possibly by anchoring the mitochondrial nucleoids to the inner mitochondrial membrane. From Homo sapiens (Human).
   4237..4358    -  polyA_signal   SV40 poly(A) signal: SV40 polyadenylation signal
   4372..4871    +  promoter       PGK promoter: mouse phosphoglycerate kinase 1 promoter
   4892..5491    +  CDS            PuroR: puromycin N-acetyltransferase; pac from Streptomyces alboniger; confers resistance to puromycin
   5591..6105    +  LTR            3' LTR: 3' long terminal repeat from murine embryonic stem cell virus
   6298..6314    -  protein_bind   lac operator: The lac repressor binds to the lac operator to inhibit transcription in E. coli. This inhibition can be relieved by adding lactose or isopropyl-β-D-thiogalactopyranoside (IPTG). lac repressor encoded by lacI
   6322..6352    -  promoter       lac promoter: promoter for the E. coli lac operon
   6367..6388    -  protein_bind   CAP binding site: CAP binding activates transcription in the presence of cAMP. E. coli catabolite activator protein
   6401..6493    -  CDS            lacI (fragment): lac repressor; lacI; The lac repressor binds to the lac operator to inhibit transcription in E. coli. This inhibition can be relieved by adding lactose or isopropyl-β-D-thiogalactopyranoside (IPTG).
   6676..7264    -  rep_origin     ori: high-copy-number ColE1/pMB1/pBR322/pUC origin of replication
   7435..8295    -  CDS            AmpR: β-lactamase; bla; confers resistance to ampicillin, carbenicillin, and related antibiotics
   8296..8400    -  promoter       AmpR promoter: bla
   8495..8530    +  CDS            rop (fragment): Rop protein, which maintains plasmids at low copy number; rop
   8632..8731    +  misc_feature   bom (fragment): basis of mobility region from pBR322
   8737..8886    -  CDS            lacZα (fragment): LacZα fragment of β-galactosidase; lacZ fragment
   8886..9087    -  CDS            TcR (fragment): tetracycline efflux protein; tet; confers resistance to tetracycline
   9088..9186    +  CDS            env (fragment): murine leukemia virus gPr80 envelope polyprotein precursor; env; proteolytically cleaved into gp70SU and p15TM subunits
   9228..515     +  LTR            5' LTR (across the origin): 5' long terminal repeat from murine embryonic stem cell virus
>Addgene plasmid #70174 | OPA1-isoform2 | addgene full sequence | sequence record 218020 | Addgene Assembled Sequence
TGAAAGACCCCACCTGTAGGTTTGGCAAGCTAGCTTAAGTAACGCCATTTTGCAAGGCATGGAAAATACA
TAACTGAGAATAGAGAAGTTCAGATCAAGGTTAGGAACAGAGAGACAGCAGAATATGGGCCAAACAGGAT
ATCTGTGGTAAGCAGTTCCTGCCCCGGCTCAGGGCCAAGAACAGATGGTCCCCAGATGCGGTCCCGCCCT
CAGCAGTTTCTAGAGAACCATCAGATGTTTCCAGGGTGCCCCAAGGACCTGAAATGACCCTGTGCCTTAT
TTGAACTAACCAATCAGTTCGCTTCTCGCTTCTGTTCGCGCGCTTCTGCTCCCCGAGCTCAATAAAAGAG
CCCACAACCCCTCACTCGGCGCGCCAGTCCTCCGATAGACTGCGTCGCCCGGGTACCCGTATTCCCAATA
AAGCCTCTTGCTGTTTGCATCCGAATCGTGGACTCGCTGATCCTTGGGAGGGTCTCCTCAGATTGATTGA
CTGCCCACCTCGGGGGTCTTTCATTTGGAGGTTCCACCGAGATTTGGAGACCCCTGCCCAGGGACCACCG
ACCCCCCCGCCGGGAGGTAAGCTGGCCAGCGGTCGTTTCGTGTCTGTCTCTGTCTTTGTGCGTGTTTGTG
CCGGCATCTAATGTTTGCGCCTGCGTCTGTACTAGTTAGCTAACTAGCTCTGTATCTGGCGGACCCGTGG
TGGAACTGACGAGTTCTGAACACCCGGCCGCAACCCTGGGAGACGTCCCAGGGACTTTGGGGGCCGTTTT
TGTGGCCCGACCTGAGGAAGGGAGTCGATGTGGAATCCGACCCCGTCAGGATATGTGGTTCTGGTAGGAG
ACGAGAACCTAAAACAGTTCCCGCCTCCGTCTGAATTTTTGCTTTCGGTTTGGAACCGAAGCCGCGCGTC
TTGTCTGCTGCAGCGCTGCAGCATCGTTCTGTGTTGTCTCTGTCTGACTGTGTTTCTGTATTTGTCTGAA
AATTAGGGCCAGACTGTTACCACTCCCTTAAGTTTGACCTTAGGTCACTGGAAAGATGTCGAGCGGATCG
CTCACAACCAGTCGGTAGATGTCAAGAAGAGACGTTGGGTTACCTTCTGCTCTGCAGAATGGCCAACCTT
TAACGTCGGATGGCCGCGAGACGGCACCTTTAACCGAGACCTCATCACCCAGGTTAAGATCAAGGTCTTT
TCACCTGGCCCGCATGGACACCCAGACCAGGTCCCCTACATCGTGACCTGGGAAGCCTTGGCTTTTGACC
CCCCTCCCTGGGTCAAGCCCTTTGTACACCCTAAGCCTCCGCCTCCTCTTCCTCCATCCGCCCCGTCTCT
CCCCCTTGAACCTCCTCGTTCGACCCCGCCTCGATCCTCCCTTTATCCAGCCCTCACTCCTTCTCTAGGC
GCCGGAATTAGATCTCTCGAGAATTCACGCGTGGTACCATGTGGCGACTACGTCGGGCCGCTGTGGCCTG
TGAGGTCTGCCAGTCTTTAGTGAAACACAGCTCTGGAATAAAAGGAAGTTTACCACTACAAAAACTACAT
CTGGTTTCACGAAGCATTTATCATTCACATCATCCTACCTTAAAGCTTCAACGACCCCAATTAAGGACAT
CCTTTCAGCAGTTCTCTTCTCTGACAAACCTTCCTTTACGTAAACTGAAATTCTCTCCAATTAAATATGG
CTACCAGCCTCGCAGGAATTTTTGGCCAGCAAGATTAGCTACGAGACTCTTAAAACTTCGCTATCTCATA
CTAGGATCGGCTGTTGGGGGTGGCTACACAGCCAAAAAGACTTTTGATCAGTGGAAAGATATGATACCGG
ACCTTAGTGAATATAAATGGATTGTGCCTGACATTGTGTGGGAAATTGATGAGTATATCGATTTTGGTTC
TCCGGAAGAAACGGCGTTTAGAGCAACAGATCGTGGATCTGAAAGTGACAAGCATTTTAGAAAGGTGTCA
GACAAAGAGAAAATTGACCAACTTCAGGAAGAACTTCTGCACACTCAGTTGAAGTATCAGAGAATCTTGG
AACGATTAGAAAAGGAGAACAAAGAATTGAGAAAATTAGTATTGCAGAAAGATGACAAAGGCATTCATCA
TAGAAAGCTTAAGAAATCTTTGATTGACATGTATTCTGAAGTTCTTGATGTTCTCTCTGATTATGATGCC
AGTTATAATACGCAAGATCATCTGCCACGGGTTGTTGTGGTTGGAGATCAGAGTGCTGGAAAGACTAGTG
TGTTGGAAATGATTGCCCAAGCTCGAATATTCCCAAGAGGATCTGGGGAGATGATGACACGTTCTCCAGT
TAAGGTGACTCTGAGTGAAGGTCCTCACCATGTGGCCCTATTTAAAGATAGTTCTCGGGAGTTTGATCTT
ACCAAAGAAGAAGATCTTGCAGCATTAAGACATGAAATAGAACTTCGAATGAGGAAAAATGTGAAAGAAG
GCTGTACCGTTAGCCCTGAGACCATATCCTTAAATGTAAAAGGCCCTGGACTACAGAGGATGGTGCTTGT
TGACTTACCAGGTGTGATTAATACTGTGACATCAGGCATGGCTCCTGACACAAAGGAAACTATTTTCAGT
ATCAGCAAAGCTTACATGCAGAATCCTAATGCCATCATACTGTGTATTCAAGATGGATCTGTGGATGCTG
AACGCAGTATTGTTACAGACTTGGTCAGTCAAATGGACCCTCATGGAAGGAGAACCATATTCGTTTTGAC
CAAAGTAGACCTGGCAGAGAAAAATGTAGCCAGTCCAAGCAGGATTCAGCAGATAATTGAAGGAAAGCTC
TTCCCAATGAAAGCTTTAGGTTATTTTGCTGTTGTAACAGGAAAAGGGAACAGCTCTGAAAGCATTGAAG
CTATAAGAGAATATGAAGAAGAGTTTTTTCAGAATTCAAAGCTCCTAAAGACAAGCATGCTAAAGGCACA
CCAAGTGACTACAAGAAATTTAAGCCTTGCAGTATCAGACTGCTTTTGGAAAATGGTACGAGAGTCTGTT
GAACAACAGGCTGATAGTTTCAAAGCAACACGTTTTAACCTTGAAACTGAATGGAAGAATAACTATCCTC
GCCTGCGGGAACTTGACCGGAATGAACTATTTGAAAAAGCTAAAAATGAAATCCTTGATGAAGTTATCAG
TCTGAGCCAGGTTACACCAAAACATTGGGAGGAAATCCTTCAACAATCTTTGTGGGAAAGAGTATCAACT
CATGTGATTGAAAACATCTACCTTCCAGCTGCGCAGACCATGAATTCAGGAACTTTTAACACCACAGTGG
ATATCAAGCTTAAACAGTGGACTGATAAACAACTTCCTAATAAAGCAGTAGAGGTTGCTTGGGAGACCCT
ACAAGAAGAATTTTCCCGCTTTATGACAGAACCGAAAGGGAAAGAGCATGATGACATATTTGATAAACTT
AAAGAGGCCGTTAAGGAAGAAAGTATTAAACGACACAAGTGGAATGACTTTGCGGAGGACAGCTTGAGGG
TTATTCAACACAATGCTTTGGAAGACCGATCCATATCTGATAAACAGCAATGGGATGCAGCTATTTATTT
TATGGAAGAGGCTCTGCAGGCTCGTCTCAAGGATACTGAAAATGCAATTGAAAACATGGTGGGTCCAGAC
TGGAAAAAGAGGTGGTTATACTGGAAGAATCGGACCCAAGAACAGTGTGTTCACAATGAAACCAAGAATG
AATTGGAGAAGATGTTGAAATGTAATGAGGAGCACCCAGCTTATCTTGCAAGTGATGAAATAACCACAGT
CCGGAAGAACCTTGAATCCCGAGGAGTAGAAGTAGATCCAAGCTTGATTAAGGATACTTGGCATCAAGTT
TATAGAAGACATTTTTTAAAAACAGCTCTAAACCATTGTAACCTTTGTCGAAGAGGTTTTTATTACTACC
AAAGGCATTTTGTAGATTCTGAGTTGGAATGCAATGATGTGGTCTTGTTTTGGCGTATACAGCGCATGCT
TGCTATCACCGCAAATACTTTAAGGCAACAACTTACAAATACTGAAGTTAGGCGATTAGAGAAAAATGTT
AAAGAGGTATTGGAAGATTTTGCTGAAGATGGTGAGAAGAAGATTAAATTGCTTACTGGTAAACGCGTTC
AACTGGCGGAAGACCTCAAGAAAGTTAGAGAAATTCAAGAAAAACTTGATGCTTTCATTGAAGCTCTTCA
TCAGGAGAAATAAGCGGCCGCTTCGAGCAGACATGATAAGATACATTGATGAGTTTGGACAAACCACAAC
TAGAATGCAGTGAAAAAAATGCTTTATTTGTGAAATTTGTGATGCTATTGCTTTATTTGTAACCATTATA
AGCTGCAATAAACAAGTTAACGAATTCTACCGGGTAGGGGAGGCGCTTTTCCCAAGGCAGTCTGGAGCAT
GCGCTTTAGCAGCCCCGCTGGGCACTTGGCGCTACACAAGTGGCCTCTGGCCTCGCACACATTCCACATC
CACCGGTAGGCGCCAACCGGCTCCGTTCTTTGGTGGCCCCTTCGCGCCACCTTCTACTCCTCCCCTAGTC
AGGAAGTTCCCCCCCGCCCCGCAGCTCGCGTCGTGCAGGACGTGACAAATGGAAGTAGCACGTCTCACTA
GTCTCGTGCAGATGGACAGCACCGCTGAGCAATGGAAGCGGGTAGGCCTTTGGGGCAGCGGCCAATAGCA
GCTTTGCTCCTTCGCTTTCTGGGCTCAGAGGCTGGGAAGGGGTGGGTCCGGGGGCGGGCTCAGGGGCGGG
CTCAGGGGCGGGGCGGGCGCCCGAAGGTCCTCCGGAGGCCCGGCATTCTGCACGCTTCAAAAGCGCACGT
CTGCCGCGCTGTTCTCCTCTTCCTCATCTCCGGGCCTTTCGACCTGCAGCCCAAGCTTACCATGACCGAG
TACAAGCCCACGGTGCGCCTCGCCACCCGCGACGACGTCCCCAGGGCCGTACGCACCCTCGCCGCCGCGT
TCGCCGACTACCCCGCCACGCGCCACACCGTCGATCCGGACCGCCACATCGAGCGGGTCACCGAGCTGCA
AGAACTCTTCCTCACGCGCGTCGGGCTCGACATCGGCAAGGTGTGGGTCGCGGACGACGGCGCCGCGGTG
GCGGTCTGGACCACGCCGGAGAGCGTCGAAGCGGGGGCGGTGTTCGCCGAGATCGGCCCGCGCATGGCCG
AGTTGAGCGGTTCCCGGCTGGCCGCGCAGCAACAGATGGAAGGCCTCCTGGCGCCGCACCGGCCCAAGGA
GCCCGCGTGGTTCCTGGCCACCGTCGGCGTCTCGCCCGACCACCAGGGCAAGGGTCTGGGCAGCGCCGTC
GTGCTCCCCGGAGTGGAGGCGGCCGAGCGCGCCGGGGTGCCCGCCTTCCTGGAGACCTCCGCGCCCCGCA
ACCTCCCCTTCTACGAGCGGCTCGGCTTCACCGTCACCGCCGACGTCGAGGTGCCCGAAGGACCGCGCAC
CTGGTGCATGACCCGCAAGCCCGGTGCCTGACGCCCGCCCCACGACCCGCAGCGCCCGACCGAAAGGAGC
GCACGACCCCATGCATCGATAAAATAAAAGATTTTATTTAGTCTCCAGAAAAAGGGGGGAATGAAAGACC
CCACCTGTAGGTTTGGCAAGCTAGCTTAAGTAACGCCATTTTGCAAGGCATGGAAAATACATAACTGAGA
ATAGAGAAGTTCAGATCAAGGTTAGGAACAGAGAGACAGCAGAATATGGGCCAAACAGGATATCTGTGGT
AAGCAGTTCCTGCCCCGGCTCAGGGCCAAGAACAGATGGTCCCCAGATGCGGTCCCGCCCTCAGCAGTTT
CTAGAGAACCATCAGATGTTTCCAGGGTGCCCCAAGGACCTGAAATGACCCTGTGCCTTATTTGAACTAA
CCAATCAGTTCGCTTCTCGCTTCTGTTCGCGCGCTTCTGCTCCCCGAGCTCAATAAAAGAGCCCACAACC
CCTCACTCGGCGCGCCAGTCCTCCGATAGACTGCGTCGCCCGGGTACCCGTGTATCCAATAAACCCTCTT
GCAGTTGCATCCGACTTGTGGTCTCGCTGTTCCTTGGGAGGGTCTCCTCTGAGTGATTGACTACCCGTCA
GCGGGGGTCTTTCATGGGTAACAGTTTCTTGAAGTTGGAGAACAACATTCTGAGGGTAGGAGTCGAATAT
TAAGTAATCCTGACTCAATTAGCCACTGTTTTGAATCCACATACTCCAATACTCCTGAAATAGTTCATTA
TGGACAGCGCAGAAGAGCTGGGGAGAATTAATTCGTAATCATGGTCATAGCTGTTTCCTGTGTGAAATTG
TTATCCGCTCACAATTCCACACAACATACGAGCCGGAAGCATAAAGTGTAAAGCCTGGGGTGCCTAATGA
GTGAGCTAACTCACATTAATTGCGTTGCGCTCACTGCCCGCTTTCCAGTCGGGAAACCTGTCGTGCCAGC
TGCATTAATGAATCGGCCAACGCGCGGGGAGAGGCGGTTTGCGTATTGGGCGCTCTTCCGCTTCCTCGCT
CACTGACTCGCTGCGCTCGGTCGTTCGGCTGCGGCGAGCGGTATCAGCTCACTCAAAGGCGGTAATACGG
TTATCCACAGAATCAGGGGATAACGCAGGAAAGAACATGTGAGCAAAAGGCCAGCAAAAGGCCAGGAACC
GTAAAAAGGCCGCGTTGCTGGCGTTTTTCCATAGGCTCCGCCCCCCTGACGAGCATCACAAAAATCGACG
CTCAAGTCAGAGGTGGCGAAACCCGACAGGACTATAAAGATACCAGGCGTTTCCCCCTGGAAGCTCCCTC
GTGCGCTCTCCTGTTCCGACCCTGCCGCTTACCGGATACCTGTCCGCCTTTCTCCCTTCGGGAAGCGTGG
CGCTTTCTCATAGCTCACGCTGTAGGTATCTCAGTTCGGTGTAGGTCGTTCGCTCCAAGCTGGGCTGTGT
GCACGAACCCCCCGTTCAGCCCGACCGCTGCGCCTTATCCGGTAACTATCGTCTTGAGTCCAACCCGGTA
AGACACGACTTATCGCCACTGGCAGCAGCCACTGGTAACAGGATTAGCAGAGCGAGGTATGTAGGCGGTG
CTACAGAGTTCTTGAAGTGGTGGCCTAACTACGGCTACACTAGAAGGACAGTATTTGGTATCTGCGCTCT
GCTGAAGCCAGTTACCTTCGGAAAAAGAGTTGGTAGCTCTTGATCCGGCAAACAAACCACCGCTGGTAGC
GGTGGTTTTTTTGTTTGCAAGCAGCAGATTACGCGCAGAAAAAAAGGATCTCAAGAAGATCCTTTGATCT
TTTCTACGGGGTCTGACGCTCAGTGGAACGAAAACTCACGTTAAGGGATTTTGGTCATGAGATTATCAAA
AAGGATCTTCACCTAGATCCTTTTAAATTAAAAATGAAGTTTTAAATCAATCTAAAGTATATATGAGTAA
ACTTGGTCTGACAGTTACCAATGCTTAATCAGTGAGGCACCTATCTCAGCGATCTGTCTATTTCGTTCAT
CCATAGTTGCCTGACTCCCCGTCGTGTAGATAACTACGATACGGGAGGGCTTACCATCTGGCCCCAGTGC
TGCAATGATACCGCGAGACCCACGCTCACCGGCTCCAGATTTATCAGCAATAAACCAGCCAGCCGGAAGG
GCCGAGCGCAGAAGTGGTCCTGCAACTTTATCCGCCTCCATCCAGTCTATTAATTGTTGCCGGGAAGCTA
GAGTAAGTAGTTCGCCAGTTAATAGTTTGCGCAACGTTGTTGCCATTGCTACAGGCATCGTGGTGTCACG
CTCGTCGTTTGGTATGGCTTCATTCAGCTCCGGTTCCCAACGATCAAGGCGAGTTACATGATCCCCCATG
TTGTGCAAAAAAGCGGTTAGCTCCTTCGGTCCTCCGATCGTTGTCAGAAGTAAGTTGGCCGCAGTGTTAT
CACTCATGGTTATGGCAGCACTGCATAATTCTCTTACTGTCATGCCATCCGTAAGATGCTTTTCTGTGAC
TGGTGAGTACTCAACCAAGTCATTCTGAGAATAGTGTATGCGGCGACCGAGTTGCTCTTGCCCGGCGTCA
ATACGGGATAATACCGCGCCACATAGCAGAACTTTAAAAGTGCTCATCATTGGAAAACGTTCTTCGGGGC
GAAAACTCTCAAGGATCTTACCGCTGTTGAGATCCAGTTCGATGTAACCCACTCGTGCACCCAACTGATC
TTCAGCATCTTTTACTTTCACCAGCGTTTCTGGGTGAGCAAAAACAGGAAGGCAAAATGCCGCAAAAAAG
GGAATAAGGGCGACACGGAAATGTTGAATACTCATACTCTTCCTTTTTCAATATTATTGAAGCATTTATC
AGGGTTATTGTCTCATGAGCGGATACATATTTGAATGTATTTAGAAAAATAAACAAATAGGGGTTCCGCG
CACATTTCCCCGAAAAGTGCCACCTGACGTCTAAGAAACCATTATTATCATGACATTAACCTATAAAAAT
AGGCGTATCACGAGGCCCTTTCGTCTCGCGCGTTTCGGTGATGACGGTGAAAACCTCTGACACATGCAGC
TCCCGGAGACGGTCACAGCTTGTCTGTAAGCGGATGCCGGGAGCAGACAAGCCCGTCAGGGCGCGTCAGC
GGGTGTTGGCGGGTGTCGGGGCTGGCTTAACTATGCGGCATCAGAGCAGATTGTACTGAGAGTGCACCAT
ATGCGGTGTGAAATACCGCACAGATGCGTAAGGAGAAAATACCGCATCAGGCGCCATTCGCCATTCAGGC
TGCGCAACTGTTGGGAAGGGCGATCGGTGCGGGCCTCTTCGCTATTACGCCAGCTGGCGAAAGGGGGATG
TGCTGCAAGGCGATTAAGTTGGGTAACGCCAGGGTTTTCCCAGTCACGACGTTGTAAAACGACGGCGCAA
GGAATGGTGCATGCAAGGAGATGGCGCCCAACAGTCCCCCGGCCACGGGGCCTGCCACCATACCCACGCC
GAAACAAGCGCTCATGAGCCCGAAGTGGCGAGCCCGATCTTCCCCATCGGTGATGTCGGCGATATAGGCG
CCAGCAACCGCACCTGTGGCGCCGGTGATGCCGGCCACGATGCGTCCGGCGTAGAGGCGATTAGTCCAAT
TTGTTAAAGACAGGATATCAGTGGTCCAGGCTCTAGTTTTGACTCAACAATATCACCAGCTGAAGCCTAT
AGAGTACGAGCCATAGATAAAATAAAAGATTTTATTTAGTCTCCAGAAAAAGGGGGGAA
