>Addgene plasmid #70174 | OPA1-isoform2 | addgene partial sequence | sequence record 133040 | pLXSN5 5'-CCCTTGAACCTCCTCGTTCGACC-3'
TCCTCCCTTTATCCAGCCCTCACTCCTTCTCTAGGCGCCGGAATTAGATCTCTCGAGAATTCACGCGTGG
TACCATGTGGCGACTACGTCGGGCCGCTGTGGCCTGTGAGGTCTGCCAGTCTTTAGTGAAACACAGCTCT
GGAATAAAAGGAAGTTTACCACTACAAAAACTACATCTGGTTTCACGAAGCATTTATCATTCACATCATC
CTACCTTAAAGCTTCAACGACCCCAATTAAGGACATCCTTTCAGCAGTTCTCTTCTCTGACAAACCTTCC
TTTACGTAAACTGAAATTCTCTCCAATTAAATATGGCTACCAGCCTCGCAGGAATTTTTGGCCAGCAAGA
TTAGCTACGAGACTCTTAAAACTTCGCTATCTCATACTAGGATCGGCTGTTGGGGGTGGCTACACAGCCA
AAAAGACTTTTGATCAGTGGAAAGATATGATACCGGACCTTAGTGAATATAAATGGATTGTGCCTGACAT
TGTGTGGGAAATTGATGAGTATATCGATTTTGGTTCTCCGGAAGAAACGGCGTTTAGAGCAACAGATCGT
GGATCTGAAAGTGACAAGCATTTTAGAAAGGTGTCAGACAAAGAGAAAATTGACCAACTTCAGGAAGAAC
TTCTGCACACTCAGTTGAAGTATCAGAGAATCTTGGAACGATTAGAAAAGGAGAACAAAGAATTGAGAAA
ATTAGTATTGCAGAAAGATGACAAAGGCATTCATCATAGAAAGCTTAAGAAATCTTTGATTGACATGTAT
TCTGAAGTTCTTGATGTTCTCTCTGATTATGATGCCAGTTATAATACGCAAGATCATCTGCCACGGGTTG
TTGTGGTTGGAGATCAGAGTGCTGGAAAGACTAGTGTGTTGGAAATGATTGCCCAAGCTCGAATATTCCC
AAGAGGATCTGGGGAGATGATGACACGTTCTCCAGTTAAGGTGACTCTGAGTGAAGGTCCTCACCATGTG
GCCCTATTTAAAGATAGTTCTCGGGAGTTTGATCTTACCAAAGAAGAAGATCTTGCAGCATTAAGACATG
AAATAGAACTTCGAATGAGGAAAAATGTGAAAGAAGGCTGTACCGTTAGCCCTGAA
