>Addgene plasmid #70174 | OPA1-isoform2 | addgene partial sequence | sequence record 133042 | MSCV_C_rev2 5'-ggccagaggccacttgtgtagcgcc-3'
CCAGCGGGGCTGCTAAAGCGCATGCTCCAGACTGCCTTGGGAAAAGCGCCTCCCCTACCCGGTAGAATTC
GTTAACTTGTTTATTGCAGCTTATAATGGTTACAAATAAAGCAATAGCATCACAAATTTCACAAATAAAG
CATTTTTTTCACTGCATTCTAGTTGTGGTTTGTCCAAACTCATCAATGTATCTTATCATGTCTGCTCGAA
GCGGCCGCTTATTTCTCCTGATGAAGAGCTTCAATGAAAGCATCAAGTTTTTCTTGAATTTCTCTAACTT
TCTTGAGGTCTTCCGCCAGTTGAACGCGTTTACCAGTAAGCAATTTAATCTTCTTCTCACCATCTTCAGC
AAAATCTTCCAATACCTCTTTAACATTTTTCTCTAATCGCCTAACTTCAGTATTTGTAAGTTGTTGCCTT
AAAGTATTTGCGGTGATAGCAAGCATGCGCTGTATACGCCAAAACAAGACCACATCATTGCATTCCAACT
CAGAATCTACAAAATGCCTTTGGTAGTAATAAAAACCTCTTCGACAAAGGTTACAATGGTTTAGAGCTGT
TTTTAAAAAATGTCTTCTATAAACTTGATGCCAAGTATCCTTAATCAAGCTTGGATCTACTTCTACTCCT
CGGGATTCAAGGTTCTTCCGGACTGTGGTTATTTCATCACTTGCAAGATAAGCTGGGTGCTCCTCATTAC
ATTTCAACATCTTCTCCAATTCATTCTTGGTTTCATTGTGAACACACTGTTCTTGGGTCCGATTCTTCCA
GTATAACCACCTCTTTTTCCAGTCTGGACCCACCATGTTTTCAATTGCATTTTCAGTATCCTTGAGACGA
GCCTGCAGAGCCTCTTCCATAAAATAAATAGCTGCATCCCATTGCTGTTTATCAGATATGGATCGGTCTT
CCAAAGCATTGTGTTGAATAACCCTCAAGCTGTCCTCCGCAAAGTCATTCCACTTGTGTCGTTTAATACT
TTCTTCCTTAACGGCCTCTTTAAGTTTATCAAATATGTCATCATGCTCTTTCCCTTTCGGTTCTGTCATA
AAGCGGGAAAA
